Addgene plasmid #163770: pRRL-MND-hCard11 delta e3-T2A-GFP
Purpose: Expression of CARD domain variant with a deletion of exon 3
Depositing lab: Richard James. Depositing organization: Seattle Children's Hospital and Research Institute. Publication: Multiplexed Functional Assessment of Genetic Variants in CARD11. Meitlis I, Allenspach EJ, Bauman BM, Phan IQ, Dabbah G, Schmitt EG, Camp ND, Torgerson TR, Nickerson DA, Bamshad MJ, Hagin D, Luthers CR, Stinson JR, Gray J, Lundgren I, Church JA, Butte MJ, Jordan MB, Aceves SS, Schwartz DM, Milner JD, Schuval S, Skoda-Smith S, Cooper MA, Starita LM, Rawlings DJ, Snow AL, James RG. Am J Hum Genet. 2020 Nov 12. pii: S0002-9297(20)30373-6. doi: 10.1016/j.ajhg.2020.10.015. PubMed 33202260.
Backbone
  Vector backbone: PRRL
  Vector type: Lentiviral
Growth in bacteria
  Bacterial resistance: Ampicillin, 100 μg/mL
  Growth temperature: 37°C
  Growth strain: NEB Stable
  Copy number: High Copy
Gene/Insert
  Gene/Insert name: CARD11
  Species: H. sapiens (human)
  Mutation: Del exon 3
  Entrez Gene: CARD11 (a.k.a. BENTA, BIMP3, CARMA1, IMD11, IMD11A, PPBL)
  Promoter: MND
  Cloning method: Gibson Cloning
Terms and licenses: Academic/Nonprofit Terms; Industry Terms: Not Available to Industry
How to cite: pRRL-MND-hCard11 delta e3-T2A-GFP was a gift from Richard James (Addgene plasmid # 163770 ; http://n2t.net/addgene:163770 ; RRID:Addgene_163770)
