[The description below was written by a language model from this plasmid's Addgene catalogue record and pLannotate feature annotations shown in this document.]
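Description:
pRRL-MND-hCard11 delta e3-T2A-GFP is a third-generation, self-inactivating lentiviral transfer plasmid built on the pRRL backbone for expressing a human CARD11 (CARMA1) variant that lacks exon 3. It is maintained in E. coli through a high-copy ColE1/pUC-type origin and selected with ampicillin via the β-lactamase gene. The backbone also carries an f1 origin, an SV40 origin and poly(A) signal, and leftover lac and T7/T3 promoter elements from the parental cloning vector.

The viral portion begins with an RSV promoter fused to a truncated HIV-1 5' LTR, which drives Tat-independent production of the genomic RNA in packaging cells. This is followed by the Ψ packaging signal with a partial gag sequence, the Rev response element for Rev-dependent nuclear export, and the cPPT/CTS that aids nuclear import of the pre-integration complex. The internal promoter is recorded as MND. In the automated annotation it appears as a Moloney murine leukemia virus LTR fragment just upstream of the insert, consistent with the retroviral LTR-derived nature of that promoter. The very short TRE3GV and minimal CMV hits flanking it are probably annotation artefacts.

MND drives the CARD11 coding sequence, annotated as a fragment as expected for an exon deletion. By the construct name, this is linked through a T2A self-cleaving peptide to EGFP, so transduced cells can be identified by green fluorescence; the T2A itself is not annotated in the feature table. A WPRE enhances transcript expression, and the ΔU3 3' LTR inactivates the viral promoter after integration. The plasmid is intended for expressing this CARD-domain variant, and the associated work concerns functional assessment of CARD11 genetic variants.
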