Features (pLannotate 1.2.2; 28 found; start..end, strand, type, name):
      1..17      +  promoter       TRE3GV promoter (fragment): 3rd-generation Tet-responsive promoter that can be activated by binding of Tet-On® 3G, optimized for retroviral and lentiviral vectors
     54..3317    +  CDS            CARD11 (fragment): CAR11_HUMAN - Also known as CARMA1 From Homo sapiens (Human).
   3381..4097    +  CDS            EGFP: EGFP is a basic (constitutively fluorescent) green fluorescent protein published in 1996, derived from Aequorea victoria. It is reported to be a rapidly-maturing weak dimer with moderate acid sensitivity.
   4114..4702    +  misc_feature   WPRE: woodchuck hepatitis virus posttranscriptional regulatory element
   4719..4787    +  CDS            nef (fragment): NEF_HV1Z2 - Experimental evidence at protein level: Swiss-Prot protein existence level 1. Extracellular Nef protein targets CD4(+) T-lymphocytes for apoptosis by interacting with CXCR4 surface receptors. From Human immunodeficiency virus type 1 group M subtype D (isolate Z2/CDC-Z34) (HIV-1).
   4789..5022    +  LTR            3' LTR (ΔU3): self-inactivating 3' long terminal repeat (LTR) from HIV-1
   5094..5215    +  polyA_signal   SV40 poly(A) signal: SV40 polyadenylation signal
   5255..5390    +  rep_origin     SV40 ori: SV40 origin of replication
   5411..5429    -  promoter       T7 promoter: promoter for bacteriophage T7 RNA polymerase
   5437..5592    +  CDS            lacZα (fragment): LacZα fragment of β-galactosidase; lacZ fragment
   5597..6025    +  rep_origin     f1 ori (sequence partly withheld): f1 bacteriophage origin of replication; arrow indicates direction of (+) strand synthesis
   6078..6182    +  promoter       AmpR promoter: bla
   6183..7043    +  CDS            AmpR: β-lactamase; bla; confers resistance to ampicillin, carbenicillin, and related antibiotics
   7214..7802    +  rep_origin     ori: high-copy-number ColE1/pMB1/pBR322/pUC origin of replication
   7985..8077    +  CDS            lacI (fragment): lac repressor; lacI; The lac repressor binds to the lac operator to inhibit transcription in E. coli. This inhibition can be relieved by adding lactose or isopropyl-β-D-thiogalactopyranoside (IPTG).
   8090..8111    +  protein_bind   CAP binding site: CAP binding activates transcription in the presence of cAMP. E. coli catabolite activator protein
   8126..8156    +  promoter       lac promoter: promoter for the E. coli lac operon
   8164..8180    +  protein_bind   lac operator: The lac repressor binds to the lac operator to inhibit transcription in E. coli. This inhibition can be relieved by adding lactose or isopropyl-β-D-thiogalactopyranoside (IPTG). lac repressor encoded by lacI
   8225..8243    +  promoter       T3 promoter: promoter for bacteriophage T3 RNA polymerase
   8271..8497    +  promoter       RSV promoter: Rous sarcoma virus enhancer/promoter
   8498..8678    +  LTR            5' LTR (truncated): truncated 5' long terminal repeat (LTR) from HIV-1
   8725..8850    +  misc_feature   HIV-1 Ψ: packaging signal of human immunodeficiency virus type 1
   8834..9172    +  CDS            HIV-1 gag (fragment): gag protein from human immunodeficiency virus 1; gag
   9342..9575    +  misc_feature   RRE: The Rev response element (RRE) of HIV-1 allows for Rev-dependent mRNA export from the nucleus to the cytoplasm.
   9952..10052   +  CDS            Rev (fragment): human immunodeficiency virus 1 (HIV-1) Rev protein; rev; enhances nuclear export of unspliced and incompletely spliced viral mRNAs
  10071..10188   +  misc_feature   cPPT/CTS: central polypurine tract and central termination sequence of HIV-1
  10217..10511   +  LTR            LTR (fragment): long terminal repeat from Moloney murine leukemia virus
  10510..10526   +  promoter       minimal CMV promoter (fragment): human cytomegalovirus (CMV) immediate early promoter
>Addgene plasmid #163770 | pRRL-MND-hCard11 delta e3-T2A-GFP | addgene full sequence | sequence record 323594 | Addgene NGS Result
CGTCAGATCGCCTGGAGACGCCATCCACGCTGTTTTGACTTCCATAGAAGGATCTCGACGCCGCCACCAT
GCCAGGCCGGCTGTTGGACATTCTACATACCAAGGGGCAAAGGGGCTATGTGGTCTTCTTGGAGAGCCTA
GAATTTTATTACCCAGAACTGTACAAACTGGTGACTGGGAAAGAGCCCACTCGGAGATTCTCCACCATTG
TGGTGGAGGAAGGCCACGAGGGCCTCACGCACTTCCTGATGAACGAGGTCATCAAGCTGCAGCAGCAGAT
GAAGGCCAAGGACCTGCAACGCTGCGAGCTGCTGGCCAGGTTGCGGCAGCTGGAGGATGAGAAGAAGCAG
ATGACGCTGACGCGCGTGGAGCTGCTAACCTTCCAGGAGCGGTACTACAAGATGAAGGAAGAGCGGGACA
GCTACAATGACGAGCTGGTCAAGGTGAAGGACGACAACTACAACTTAGCCATGCGCTACGCACAGCTCAG
TGAGGAGAAGAACATGGCGGTCATGAGGAGCCGAGACCTCCAACTCGAGATCGATCAGCTAAAGCACCGG
TTGAATAAGATGGAGGAGGAATGTAAGCTGGAGAGAAATCAGTCTCTAAAACTGAAGAATGACATTGAAA
ATCGGCCCAAGAAGGAGCAGGTTCTGGAACTGGAGCGGGAGAATGAAATGCTGAAGACCAAAAACCAGGA
GCTGCAGTCCATCATCCAGGCCGGGAAGCGCAGCCTGCCAGACTCAGACAAGGCCATCCTGGACATCTTG
GAACACGACCGCAAGGAGGCCCTGGAGGACAGGCAGGAGCTGGTCAACAGGATCTACAACCTGCAGGAGG
AGGCCCGCCAGGCAGAGGAGCTGCGAGACAAGTACCTGGAGGAGAAGGAGGACCTGGAGCTCAAGTGCTC
GACCCTGGGAAAGGACTGTGAAATGTACAAGCACCGCATGAACACGGTCATGCTGCAGCTGGAGGAGGTG
GAGCGGGAGCGGGACCAGGCCTTCCACTCCCGAGATGAAGCTCAGACACAGTACTCGCAGTGCTTAATCG
AAAAGGACAAGTACAGGAAGCAGATCCGCGAGCTGGAGGAGAAGAACGATGAGATGAGGATCGAGATGGT
GCGGCGGGAGGCCTGCATCGTCAACCTGGAGAGCAAGCTGCGGCGCCTCTCCAAGGACAGCAACAACCTG
GACCAGAGTCTGCCCAGGAACCTGCCAGTAACCATCATCTCTCAGGACTTTGGGGATGCCAGCCCCAGGA
CCAATGGTCAAGAAGCTGACGATTCTTCCACCTCGGAGGAGTCACCTGAAGACAGCAAGTACTTCCTGCC
CTACCATCCGCCCCAGCGCAGGATGAACCTGAAGGGCATCCAGCTGCAGAGAGCCAAATCCCCCATCAGC
CTGAAGCGAACATCAGATTTTCAAGCCAAGGGGCACGAGGAAGAAGGCACGGATGCCAGCCCTAGCTCCT
GCGGATCTCTGCCCATCACCAACTCCTTCACCAAGATGCAGCCCCCCCGGAGCCGCAGCAGCATCATGTC
AATCACCGCCGAGCCCCCGGGAAACGACTCCATCGTCAGACGCTACAAGGAGGACGCGCCCCATCGCAGC
ACAGTCGAAGAAGACAATGACAGCGGCGGGTTTGACGCCTTAGATCTGGATGATGACAGTCACGAACGCT
ACTCCTTCGGACCCTCCTCCATCCACTCCTCCTCCTCCTCCCACCAATCCGAGGGCCTGGATGCCTACGA
CCTGGAGCAGGTCAACCTCATGTTCAGGAAGTTCTCTCTGGAAAGACCCTTCCGGCCTTCGGTCACCTCT
GTGGGGCACGTGCGGGGCCCAGGGCCCTCGGTGCAGCACACGACGCTGAATGGCGACAGCCTCACCTCCC
AGCTCACCCTGCTGGGGGGCAACGCGCGAGGGAGCTTCGTGCACTCGGTCAAGCCTGGCTCTCTGGCCGA
GAAAGCCGGCCTCCGTGAGGGCCACCAGCTGCTGCTGCTAGAAGGCTGCATCCGAGGCGAGAGGCAGAGT
GTCCCGTTGGACACATGCACCAAAGAGGAAGCCCACTGGACCATCCAGAGGTGCAGCGGCCCCGTCACGC
TGCACTACAAGGTCAACCACGAAGGGTACCGGAAGCTGGTGAAGGACATGGAGGACGGCCTGATCACATC
GGGGGACTCGTTCTACATCCGGCTGAACCTGAACATCTCCAGCCAGCTGGACGCCTGCACCATGTCCCTG
AAGTGTGACGATGTTGTGCACGTCCGTGACACCATGTACCAGGACAGGCACGAGTGGCTGTGCGCGCGGG
TCGACCCTTTCACAGACCATGACCTGGATATGGGCACCATACCCAGCTACAGCCGAGCCCAGCAGCTCCT
CCTGGTGAAACTGCAGCGCCTGATGCACCGAGGCAGCCGGGAGGAGGTAGACGGCACCCACCACACCCTG
CGGGCACTCCGGAACACCCTGCAGCCAGAAGAAGCGCTTTCAACAAGCGACCCCCGGGTCAGCCCCCGTC
TCTCGCGAGCAAGCTTCCTTTTTGGCCAGCTCCTTCAGTTCGTCAGCAGGTCCGAGAACAAGTATAAGCG
GATGAACAGCAACGAGCGGGTCCGCATCATCTCGGGGAGTCCGCTAGGGAGCCTGGCCCGGTCCTCGCTG
GACGCCACCAAGCTCTTGACTGAGAAGCAGGAAGAGCTGGACCCTGAGAGCGAGCTGGGCAAGAACCTCA
GCCTCATCCCCTACAGCCTGGTACGCGCCTTCTACTGCGAGCGCCGCCGGCCCGTGCTCTTCACACCCAC
CGTGCTGGCCAAGACGCTGGTGCAGAGGCTGCTCAACTCGGGAGGTGCCATGGAGTTCACCATCTGCAAG
TCAGATATCGTCACAAGAGATGAGTTCCTCAGAAGGCAGAAGACGGAGACCATCATCTACTCCCGAGAGA
AGAACCCCAACGCGTTCGAATGCATCGCCCCTGCCAACATTGAAGCTGTGGCCGCCAAGAACAAGCACTG
CCTGCTGGAGGCTGGGATCGGCTGCACAAGAGACTTGATCAAGTCCAACATCTACCCCATCGTGCTCTTC
ATCCGGGTGTGTGAGAAGAACATCAAGAGGTTCAGAAAGCTGCTGCCCCGACCTGAGACGGAGGAGGAGT
TCCTGCGCGTGTGCCGGCTGAAGGAGAAGGAGCTGGAGGCCCTGCCGTGCCTGTACGCCACGGTGGAACC
TGACATGTGGGGCAGCGTAGAGGAGCTGCTCCGCGTTGTCAAGGACAAGATCGGCGAGGAGCAGCGCAAG
ACCATCTGGGTGGACGAGGACCAGCTGGGATCCGGTGAGGGCAGAGGAAGTCTTCTAACATGCGGTGACG
TGGAGGAGAATCCGGGCCCCATGGTGAGCAAGGGCGAGGAGCTGTTCACCGGGGTGGTGCCCATCCTGGT
CGAGCTGGACGGCGACGTAAACGGCCACAAGTTCAGCGTGTCCGGCGAGGGCGAGGGCGATGCCACCTAC
GGCAAGCTGACCCTGAAGTTCATCTGCACCACCGGCAAGCTGCCCGTGCCCTGGCCCACCCTCGTGACCA
CCCTGACCTACGGCGTGCAGTGCTTCAGCCGCTACCCCGACCACATGAAGCAGCACGACTTCTTCAAGTC
CGCCATGCCCGAAGGCTACGTCCAGGAGCGCACCATCTTCTTCAAGGACGACGGCAACTACAAGACCCGC
GCCGAGGTGAAGTTCGAGGGCGACACCCTGGTGAACCGCATCGAGCTGAAGGGCATCGACTTCAAGGAGG
ACGGCAACATCCTGGGGCACAAGCTGGAGTACAACTACAACAGCCACAACGTCTATATCATGGCCGACAA
GCAGAAGAACGGCATCAAGGTGAACTTCAAGATCCGCCACAACATCGAGGACGGCAGCGTGCAGCTCGCC
GACCACTACCAGCAGAACACCCCCATCGGCGACGGCCCCGTGCTGCTGCCCGACAACCACTACCTGAGCA
CCCAGTCCGCCCTGAGCAAAGACCCCAACGAGAAGCGCGATCACATGGTCCTGCTGGAGTTCGTGACCGC
CGCCGGGATCACTCTCGGCATGGACGAGCTGTACAAGTGAATCTAGAGTCGACAATCAACCTCTGGATTA
CAAAATTTGTGAAAGATTGACTGGTATTCTTAACTATGTTGCTCCTTTTACGCTATGTGGATACGCTGCT
TTAATGCCTTTGTATCATGCTATTGCTTCCCGTATGGCTTTCATTTTCTCCTCCTTGTATAAATCCTGGT
TGCTGTCTCTTTATGAGGAGTTGTGGCCCGTTGTCAGGCAACGTGGCGTGGTGTGCACTGTGTTTGCTGA
CGCAACCCCCACTGGTTGGGGCATTGCCACCACCTGTCAGCTCCTTTCCGGGACTTTCGCTTTCCCCCTC
CCTATTGCCACGGCGGAACTCATCGCCGCCTGCCTTGCCCGCTGCTGGACAGGGGCTCGGCTGTTGGGCA
CTGACAATTCCGTGGTGTTGTCGGGGAAGCTGACGTCCTTTCCATGGCTGCTCGCCTGTGTTGCCACCTG
GATTCTGCGCGGGACGTCCTTCTGCTACGTCCCTTCGGCCCTCAATCCAGCGGACCTTCCTTCCCGCGGC
CTGCTGCCGGCTCTGCGGCCTCTTCCGCGTCTTCGCCTTCGCCCTCAGACGAGTCGGATCTCCCTTTGGG
CCGCCTCCCCGCCTGGAATTCGAGCTCGGTACCTTTAAGACCAATGACTTACAAGGCAGCTGTAGATCTT
AGCCACTTTTTAAAAGAAAAGGGGGGACTGGAAGGGCTAATTCACTCCCAACGAAGACAAGATCTGCTTT
TTGCTTGTACTGGGTCTCTCTGGTTAGACCAGATCTGAGCCTGGGAGCTCTCTGGCTAACTAGGGAACCC
ACTGCTTAAGCCTCAATAAAGCTTGCCTTGAGTGCTTCAAGTAGTGTGTGCCCGTCTGTTGTGTGACTCT
GGTAACTAGAGATCCCTCAGACCCTTTTAGTCAGTGTGGAAAATCTCTAGCAGTAGTAGTTCATGTCATC
TTATTATTCAGTATTTATAACTTGCAAAGAAATGAATATCAGAGAGTGAGAGGAACTTGTTTATTGCAGC
TTATAATGGTTACAAATAAAGCAATAGCATCACAAATTTCACAAATAAAGCATTTTTTTCACTGCATTCT
AGTTGTGGTTTGTCCAAACTCATCAATGTATCTTATCATGTCTGGCTCTAGCTATCCCGCCCCTAACTCC
GCCCATCCCGCCCCTAACTCCGCCCAGTTCCGCCCATTCTCCGCCCCATGGCTGACTAATTTTTTTTATT
TATGCAGAGGCCGAGGCCGCCTCGGCCTCTGAGCTATTCCAGAAGTAGTGAGGAGGCTTTTTTGGAGGCC
TAGGGACGTACCCAATTCGCCCTATAGTGAGTCGTATTACGCGCGCTCACTGGCCGTCGTTTTACAACGT
CGTGACTGGGAAAACCCTGGCGTTACCCAACTTAATCGCCTTGCAGCACATCCCCCTTTCGCCAGCTGGC
GTAATAGCGAAGAGGCCCGCACCGATCGCCCTTCCCAACAGTTGCGCAGCCTGAATGGCGAATGGG
[124 nt withheld, positions 5597-5720]
C
[91 nt withheld, positions 5722-5812]
A
[49 nt withheld, positions 5814-5862]
CCTTTGACGTTGGAGTCCACGTTCTTT
[37 nt withheld, positions 5890-5926]
ACCCTATCTCGGTCTATTCTTTTGATTTATAAGGGATTTTGCCGATTTCGGCCTATTGGTTAAAAAATGA
GCTGATTTAACAAAAATTTAACGCGAATTTTAACAAAATATTAACGCTTACAATTTAGGTGGCACTTTTC
GGGGAAATGTGCGCGGAACCCCTATTTGTTTATTTTTCTAAATACATTCAAATATGTATCCGCTCATGAG
ACAATAACCCTGATAAATGCTTCAATAATATTGAAAAAGGAAGAGTATGAGTATTCAACATTTCCGTGTC
GCCCTTATTCCCTTTTTTGCGGCATTTTGCCTTCCTGTTTTTGCTCACCCAGAAACGCTGGTGAAAGTAA
AAGATGCTGAAGATCAGTTGGGTGCACGAGTGGGTTACATCGAACTGGATCTCAACAGCGGTAAGATCCT
TGAGAGTTTTCGCCCCGAAGAACGTTTTCCAATGATGAGCACTTTTAAAGTTCTGCTATGTGGCGCGGTA
TTATCCCGTATTGACGCCGGGCAAGAGCAACTCGGTCGCCGCATACACTATTCTCAGAATGACTTGGTTG
AGTACTCACCAGTCACAGAAAAGCATCTTACGGATGGCATGACAGTAAGAGAATTATGCAGTGCTGCCAT
AACCATGAGTGATAACACTGCGGCCAACTTACTTCTGACAACGATCGGAGGACCGAAGGAGCTAACCGCT
TTTTTGCACAACATGGGGGATCATGTAACTCGCCTTGATCGTTGGGAACCGGAGCTGAATGAAGCCATAC
CAAACGACGAGCGTGACACCACGATGCCTGTAGCAATGGCAACAACGTTGCGCAAACTATTAACTGGCGA
ACTACTTACTCTAGCTTCCCGGCAACAATTAATAGACTGGATGGAGGCGGATAAAGTTGCAGGACCACTT
CTGCGCTCGGCCCTTCCGGCTGGCTGGTTTATTGCTGATAAATCTGGAGCCGGTGAGCGTGGGTCTCGCG
GTATCATTGCAGCACTGGGGCCAGATGGTAAGCCCTCCCGTATCGTAGTTATCTACACGACGGGGAGTCA
GGCAACTATGGATGAACGAAATAGACAGATCGCTGAGATAGGTGCCTCACTGATTAAGCATTGGTAACTG
TCAGACCAAGTTTACTCATATATACTTTAGATTGATTTAAAACTTCATTTTTAATTTAAAAGGATCTAGG
TGAAGATCCTTTTTGATAATCTCATGACCAAAATCCCTTAACGTGAGTTTTCGTTCCACTGAGCGTCAGA
CCCCGTAGAAAAGATCAAAGGATCTTCTTGAGATCCTTTTTTTCTGCGCGTAATCTGCTGCTTGCAAACA
AAAAAACCACCGCTACCAGCGGTGGTTTGTTTGCCGGATCAAGAGCTACCAACTCTTTTTCCGAAGGTAA
CTGGCTTCAGCAGAGCGCAGATACCAAATACTGTTCTTCTAGTGTAGCCGTAGTTAGGCCACCACTTCAA
GAACTCTGTAGCACCGCCTACATACCTCGCTCTGCTAATCCTGTTACCAGTGGCTGCTGCCAGTGGCGAT
AAGTCGTGTCTTACCGGGTTGGACTCAAGACGATAGTTACCGGATAAGGCGCAGCGGTCGGGCTGAACGG
GGGGTTCGTGCACACAGCCCAGCTTGGAGCGAACGACCTACACCGAACTGAGATACCTACAGCGTGAGCT
ATGAGAAAGCGCCACGCTTCCCGAAGGGAGAAAGGCGGACAGGTATCCGGTAAGCGGCAGGGTCGGAACA
GGAGAGCGCACGAGGGAGCTTCCAGGGGGAAACGCCTGGTATCTTTATAGTCCTGTCGGGTTTCGCCACC
TCTGACTTGAGCGTCGATTTTTGTGATGCTCGTCAGGGGGGCGGAGCCTATGGAAAAACGCCAGCAACGC
GGCCTTTTTACGGTTCCTGGCCTTTTGCTGGCCTTTTGCTCACATGTTCTTTCCTGCGTTATCCCCTGAT
TCTGTGGATAACCGTATTACCGCCTTTGAGTGAGCTGATACCGCTCGCCGCAGCCGAACGACCGAGCGCA
GCGAGTCAGTGAGCGAGGAAGCGGAAGAGCGCCCAATACGCAAACCGCCTCTCCCCGCGCGTTGGCCGAT
TCATTAATGCAGCTGGCACGACAGGTTTCCCGACTGGAAAGCGGGCAGTGAGCGCAACGCAATTAATGTG
AGTTAGCTCACTCATTAGGCACCCCAGGCTTTACACTTTATGCTTCCGGCTCGTATGTTGTGTGGAATTG
TGAGCGGATAACAATTTCACACAGGAAACAGCTATGACCATGATTACGCCAAGCGCGCAATTAACCCTCA
CTAAAGGGAACAAAAGCTGGAGCTGCAAGCTTAATGTAGTCTTATGCAATACTCTTGTAGTCTTGCAACA
TGGTAACGATGAGTTAGCAACATGCCTTACAAGGAGAGAAAAAGCACCGTGCATGCCGATTGGTGGAAGT
AAGGTGGTACGATCGTGCCTTATTAGGAAGGCAACAGACGGGTCTGACATGGATTGGACGAACCACTGAA
TTGCCGCATTGCAGAGATATTGTATTTAAGTGCCTAGCTCGATACATAAACGGGTCTCTCTGGTTAGACC
AGATCTGAGCCTGGGAGCTCTCTGGCTAACTAGGGAACCCACTGCTTAAGCCTCAATAAAGCTTGCCTTG
AGTGCTTCAAGTAGTGTGTGCCCGTCTGTTGTGTGACTCTGGTAACTAGAGATCCCTCAGACCCTTTTAG
TCAGTGTGGAAAATCTCTAGCAGTGGCGCCCGAACAGGGACTTGAAAGCGAAAGGGAAACCAGAGGAGCT
CTCTCGACGCAGGACTCGGCTTGCTGAAGCGCGCACGGCAAGAGGCGAGGGGCGGCGACTGGTGAGTACG
CCAAAAATTTTGACTAGCGGAGGCTAGAAGGAGAGAGATGGGTGCGAGAGCGTCAGTATTAAGCGGGGGA
GAATTAGATCGCGATGGGAAAAAATTCGGTTAAGGCCAGGGGGAAAGAAAAAATATAAATTAAAACATAT
AGTATGGGCAAGCAGGGAGCTAGAACGATTCGCAGTTAATCCTGGCCTGTTAGAAACATCAGAAGGCTGT
AGACAAATACTGGGACAGCTACAACCATCCCTTCAGACAGGATCAGAAGAACTTAGATCATTATATAATA
CAGTAGCAACCCTCTATTGTGTGCATCAAAGGATAGAGATAAAAGACACCAAGGAAGCTTTAGACAAGAT
AGAGGAAGAGCAAAACAAAAGTAAGACCACCGCACAGCAAGCGGCCCTGATCTTCAGACCTGGAGGAGGA
GATATGAGGGACAATTGGAGAAGTGAATTATATAAATATAAAGTAGTAAAAATTGAACCATTAGGAGTAG
CACCCACCAAGGCAAAGAGAAGAGTGGTGCAGAGAGAAAAAAGAGCAGTGGGAATAGGAGCTTTGTTCCT
TGGGTTCTTGGGAGCAGCAGGAAGCACTATGGGCGCAGCGTCAATGACGCTGACGGTACAGGCCAGACAA
TTATTGTCTGGTATAGTGCAGCAGCAGAACAATTTGCTGAGGGCTATTGAGGCGCAACAGCATCTGTTGC
AACTCACAGTCTGGGGCATCAAGCAGCTCCAGGCAAGAATCCTGGCTGTGGAAAGATACCTAAAGGATCA
ACAGCTCCTGGGGATTTGGGGTTGCTCTGGAAAACTCATTTGCACCACTGCTGTGCCTTGGAATGCTAGT
TGGAGTAATGAATCTCTGGAACAGATTTGGAATCACACGACCTGGATGGAGTGGGACAGAGAAATTAACA
ATTACACAAGCTTAATACACTCCTTAATTGAAGAATCGCAAAACCAGCAAGAAAAGAATGAACAAGAATT
ATTGGAATTAGATAAATGGGCAAGTTTGTGGAATTGGTTTAACATAACAAATTGGCTGTGGTATATAAAA
TTATTCATAATGATAGTAGGAGGCTTGGTAGGTTTAAGAATAGTTTTTGCTGTACTTTCTATAGTGAATA
GAGTTAGGCAGGGATATTCACCATTATCGTTTCAGACCCACCTCCCAACCCCGAGGGGACCCGACAGGCC
CGAAGGAATAGAAGAAGAAGGTGGAGAGAGAGACAGAGACAGATCCATTCGATTAGTGAACGGATCTCGA
CGGTATCGGTTAACTTTTAAAAGAAAAGGGGGGATTGGGGGGTACAGTGCAGGGGAAAGAATAGTAGACA
TAATAGCAACAGACATACAAACTAAAGAATTACAAAAACAAATTACAAAAATTCAAAATTTTATCGACGC
GTAGGAACAGAGAAACAGGAGAATATGGGCCAAACAGGATATCTGTGGTAAGCAGTTCCTGCCCCGGCTC
AGGGCCAAGAACAGTTGGAACAGCAGAATATGGGCCAAACAGGATATCTGTGGTAAGCAGTTCCTGCCCC
GGCTCAGGGCCAAGAACAGATGGTCCCCAGATGCGGTCCCGCCCTCAGCAGTTTCTAGAGAACCATCAGA
TGTTTCCAGGGTGCCCCAAGGACCTGAAATGACCCTGTGCCTTATTTGAACTAACCAATCAGTTCGCTTC
TCGCTTCTGTTCGCGCGCTTCTGCTCCCCGAGCTCTATATAAGCAGAGCTCGTTTAGTGAAC
